>Addgene plasmid #62638 | pcDNA3.1-CHRFAM7ADelta2bp-mCherry | addgene partial sequence | sequence record 106068 | CMV-F 5'-CGCAAATGGGCGGTAGGCGTG-3'
CTATATAAGCAGAGCTCTCTGGCTAACTAGAGAACCCACTGCTTACTGGCTTATCGAAATTAATACGACT
CACTATAGGGAGACCCAAGCTGGCTAGCGTTTAAACTTAAGCTTGGTACCGAGCTCGGATCCACTAGTCC
AGTGTGGTGGAATTGCCCTTCTCGGTGCCCCTTGCCATTTTCCAGCCGCGCTCCCACGAGGGTCACGGCG
GCGGGGAGAGGTGGAGCCGCGAGAGCTCGGCCGGGGGCCCCGCCTGGTGGTCGCGGCCATGACAGCGGCT
CGGGACAGGCTCCTTTTCCGCGCCCCTCCCGCCGGAGGTGAGGGGAAGATGTCCATGTCAGGGTTCAAGG
CCAAACCGAAGTTACTGGCCTCTATCTTCCAGGAGAACCAGGAGCCACAGCCGCGGCTCACGCCCCACCG
CAACATTAAGATTACAAGTGGACACCTGAGTCAGCAGGACCTGGAATCCCAGATGAGAGAGCTTATCTAC
ACGACTCAGATCTTGTTGTCACCCCCATTATTGACAATCCAAAGGTGCAGAAAGCACTCTGACAAATAAT
GAAACAACCACCATCGGTTAAATTTGATGCAAAAATATTGCATCTACCAGCATTTTCAGTTCCAATTGCT
AATCCAGCATTTGTGGATAGCTGCAAACTGTGATATTGCTGATGAGCGCTTTGACGCCACATTCCACACT
AACGTGTTGGTGAATTCTTCTGGGCATTGCCAGTACCTGCCTCCAGGCATATTCAAGAGTTCCTGCTACA
TCGATGTACGCTGGTTTCCCTTTGATGTGCAGCACTGC
