>Addgene plasmid #62638 | pcDNA3.1-CHRFAM7ADelta2bp-mCherry | addgene partial sequence | sequence record 106069 | BGH-rev 5'-TAGAAGGCACAGTCGAGG-3'
ACGGGCCCTCTAGACTCGAGCGGCCGCCACTGTGCTGGATATCTGCAGAATTGCCCTTCCTTGCCCATCT
GTGAGTTTTCCACATGTACAGAACCAGGCGTGGTTACGCAAAGTCTTTGGACACGGCCTCCACGAAGTTG
GGAGCCGACATCAGGATGCCGATGGTGCAGATGATGGTGAAGACCGAGAAGGCCATGAGGCACAGGCGGT
CCACCACACAGGCGGCGAACTTCCACTCGCTGCAGACCGCCTCGCTTTCGTCCTGGCAGCGGAAGCGGTT
GGCAATGTAGCGGACCTCCTCCAGGATCTTGGCCAAGTCCGGGTCCCCCTCGGGGGGTTGCCCGCCGTGC
AGGAGGTGCTCATCGTGCGTGGGGGAGGCGCCTGCCTTGTACAGCTCGTCCATGCCGCCGGTGGAGTGGC
GGCCCTCGGCGCGTTCGTACTGTTCCACGATGGTGTAGTCCTCGTTGTGGGAGGTGATGTCCAACTTGAT
GTTGACGTTGTAGGCGCCGGGCAGCTGCACGGGCTTCTTGGCCTTGTAGGTGGTCTTGACCTCAGCGTCG
TAGTGGCCGCCGTCCTTCAGCTTCAGCCTCTGCTTGATCTCGCCCTTCAGGGCGCCGTCCTCGGGGTACA
TCCGCTCGGAGGAGGCCTCCCAGCCCATGGTCTTCTTCTGCATTACGGGGCCGTCGGAGGGGAAGTTGGT
GCCGCGCAGCTTCACCTTGTAGATGAACTCGCCGTCCTGC
