>Addgene plasmid #62638 | pcDNA3.1-CHRFAM7ADelta2bp-mCherry | addgene partial sequence | sequence record 106746 | mCherry-R 5'-TTGGTCACCTTCAGCTTGG-3'
GGGCGGCCCTCGCCCTCGCCCTCGATCTCGAACTCGTGGCCGTTCACGGAGCCCTCCATGTGCACCTTGA
AGCGCATGAACTCCTTGATGATGGCCATGTTATCCTCCTCGCCCTTGCTCACCATGGCGCCAGCGCAGGC
CATGCGGCCACACACTACCCCAGAGTCGGGGGTCGGGACACAGTGCACGCCGTCCAGGCCGCGGAAGCCG
ATGTACAGCAGGTTCCCGTTGCTGGCGGGCGGCGGCGCCACGGCGCTCATCTCCACACTGGCCAGGCTGC
AGCGCCGCTGCTTGTGCTGGCAGGCCGGGCGCACCTTGTCCTCCCCGGGCCTCTTCATTCGCAGGAACCA
CGCGCACCAGTTCAGAAGGATGACTCTGGTCCACTTGGGCATCTTGCCCCCGTCGGGGTCGTGGTGGTGG
TACTGCAGCACGATCACCGTCACCACCACCGAGAGGCCCACGATGATCATGGTGCTGGCGAAGTACTGGG
CTATCAATGGTACCGAATCGGATGTTGCGGGCATGATCTCAGCCACGAGCAGCATGAAGACGGTAAGAGA
GAGTAAGACTGTTATCCCCAGGGAAATCTTCTCCCCGGAATCTGCAGGAAGCAGGAACACCAGCAGGGCG
AGGGCGGAGATGAGCACACAGGGGATCAGCAGGTTGAGGCCATAGTAGAGTGTCCTGCGGCGCATGGTCA
CTGTGAAGGTGACATCAGGGTAGGGCTCTTTGCAGCACTCATAGAACCTTTCACTCCTCTTGCCGGGGAT
TCCCACTAGGTCCCATTCTCCATTGGGGATATAGCCACTGATATCTGCCTCCTGCATCTGCAGATCCAAG
GACCAGCCTCCGTAAGACCAGGACCCAAACTTGTTTGCAGTGCTGCACATCAAAGGGAAACCAGCGTACA
TCGATGTAGCAGGAACTCTTGAATATGCCTGGAGGCAGGTACTGGCAATGCCCAGAAGAATTCACCAACA
CGTTAGTGTGGAATGTGGCGTCAAAGCGCTCATCAGCAATATCACAGTTTGCAGCTATCCACAAATGCTG
GATTAGCAATTGGAACTGAAAATGCTGGTAGATGCAATATTTTTGCATCAAATTTAACCGATGGTGGTTG
TTTCATTATTTGTCAGA
