[The description below was written by a language model from this plasmid's Addgene catalogue record.]
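Description:
pcDNA3.1-CHRFAM7ADelta2bp-mCherry is a mammalian expression plasmid built on the Invitrogen pcDNA3.1 backbone (about 5.6 kb without insert). It is maintained in E. coli as a high-copy plasmid under ampicillin selection, and the record lists hygromycin as the selectable marker for mammalian cells, which would allow enrichment or stable selection of transfected cells. No feature table is provided, so the details of origins and other backbone elements are not documented here beyond what the catalogue fields state. The listed sequencing primers (CMV forward and BGH reverse) are consistent with the insert sitting between the CMV promoter and a BGH polyadenylation region, as is usual for this backbone.

The insert is human CHRFAM7A, the partially duplicated form of the alpha7 neuronal nicotinic acetylcholine receptor gene (also called dupalpha7 or dhAlpha7), in its variant carrying a 2-bp deletion in exon 6, which causes a translational frameshift. Expression is driven by the strong constitutive CMV promoter. Rather than being attached at a terminus, the red fluorescent protein mCherry is inserted within the intracellular loop between the M3 and M4 transmembrane segments, a placement commonly used for nicotinic receptor subunits because it leaves the extracellular ends of the subunit unmodified.

The construct is intended for expressing a fluorescently labelled Δ2bp duplicated alpha7 subunit in mammalian cells. The associated study concerned whether duplicated alpha7 subunits assemble with full-length alpha7 to form functional nicotinic receptors. The mCherry tag suits imaging of subunit expression and localization, and fluorescence-based assays of co-assembly with partner subunits.
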