Addgene plasmid #62638: pcDNA3.1-CHRFAM7ADelta2bp-mCherry
Purpose: mammalian expression of human duplicated Alpha7-2 bp deletion (CHRFAM7A-∆2bp) with mCherry fused into M3-M4 loop
Depositing lab: Henry Lester. Depositing organization: California Institute of Technology. Publication: The duplicated alpha7 subunits assemble and form functional nicotinic receptors with the full-length alpha7. Wang Y, Xiao C, Indersmitten T, Freedman R, Leonard S, Lester HA. J Biol Chem. 2014 Sep 19;289(38):26451-63. doi: 10.1074/jbc.M114.582858. Epub 2014 Jul 23. PubMed 25056953.
Backbone
  Vector backbone: pcDNA3.1
  Backbone manufacturer: Invitrogen
  Backbone size w/o insert (bp): 5600
  Vector type: Mammalian Expression
  Selectable markers: Hygromycin
Growth in bacteria
  Bacterial resistance: Ampicillin, 100 μg/mL
  Growth temperature: 37°C
  Growth strain: Top10
  Copy number: High Copy
Gene/Insert
  Gene/Insert name: CHRFAM7A (alt names: dhAlpha7; Human Alpha7 neuronal nicotinic acetylcholine receptor gene with partial duplication)
  Species: H. sapiens (human)
  Mutation: there is a 2-bp deletion in exon 6 of CHRFAM7A and this causes a frameshift in translation, mCherry inserted in M3-M4 loop
  Entrez Gene: CHRFAM7A (a.k.a. CHRNA7, CHRNA7-DR1, D-10, NACHRA7)
  Promoter: CMV
  Cloning method: Unknown
  Sequencing primers: 5′ CMV-F; 3′ BGH Reverse
Terms and licenses: Academic/Nonprofit Terms; Industry Terms: Not Available to Industry
How to cite: pcDNA3.1-CHRFAM7ADelta2bp-mCherry was a gift from Henry Lester (Addgene plasmid # 62638 ; http://n2t.net/addgene:62638 ; RRID:Addgene_62638)
